Addgene plasmid #74025: FH95pUP95DSKIrGW (D2)
Purpose: lentiviral expression of Psd95 shRNA and Psd95dSK and EGFP
Depositing lab: Robert Malenka & Oliver Schluter & Weifeng Xu. Depositing organization: Stanford University. Publication: Molecular dissociation of the role of PSD-95 in regulating synaptic strength and LTD. Xu W, Schluter OM, Steiner P, Czervionke BL, Sabatini B, Malenka RC. Neuron. 2008 Jan 24;57(2):248-62. doi: 10.1016/j.neuron.2007.11.027. PubMed 18215622.
Backbone
  Vector backbone: FUGW
  Backbone manufacturer: David Baltimore (Addgene plasmid # 14883)
  Backbone size w/o insert (bp): 9941
  Vector type: Mammalian Expression, Lentiviral, RNAi
Growth in bacteria
  Bacterial resistance: Ampicillin, 100 μg/mL
  Growth temperature: 37°C
  Growth strain: NEB Stable
  Copy number: High Copy
Gene/Insert
  Gene/Insert name: Psd95
  gRNA/shRNA sequence: GGA CAT CCA GGC ACA CAA G
  Species: R. norvegicus (rat)
  Mutation: delta SK
  Promoter: H1
  Cloning method: Restriction Enzyme; 5′ cloning site EcoRI (not destroyed); 3′ cloning site BstBI (destroyed during cloning)
  Sequencing primers: 5′ H1 tcgctatgtgttctgggaaa
Terms and licenses: Academic/Nonprofit Terms; Industry Terms: Not Available to Industry
Depositor comments: Map: FHUG+W-HinDIII-SalI-XbaI-(p95dSK)-XhoI-BglII-(IRES)-MluI-NheI-ClaI-PvuI-AgeI-(eGFP)-NheI-XhoI-AseI-EcoRV-HinDIII-ClaI
How to cite: FH95pUP95DSKIrGW (D2) was a gift from Robert Malenka & Oliver Schluter & Weifeng Xu (Addgene plasmid # 74025 ; http://n2t.net/addgene:74025 ; RRID:Addgene_74025)
