[The description below was written by a language model from this plasmid's Addgene catalogue record.]
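Description:
FH95pUP95DSKIrGW (D2) is a lentiviral transfer plasmid built on the FUGW backbone and classed as a mammalian expression, lentiviral and RNAi vector. It is maintained in bacteria as a high-copy plasmid under ampicillin selection. A recombination-deficient strain is recorded as the growth host, which is usual for constructs carrying lentiviral repeat sequences. No feature table accompanies the record, so the LTRs, packaging signal and other viral elements inherited from FUGW are not individually documented here.

The construct is a "molecular replacement" design that combines knockdown and re-expression in one virus. An H1 promoter, an RNA polymerase III promoter commonly used for short hairpins, drives an shRNA directed against rat Psd95 to silence the endogenous protein. A second cassette, outlined in the depositor's map, places a Psd95 coding sequence bearing the "delta SK" mutation upstream of an IRES followed by EGFP. The mutant PSD-95 and the fluorescent reporter are therefore translated from one bicistronic transcript as separate proteins, and EGFP marks transduced cells without being fused to PSD-95. The record names only H1 as a promoter. The promoter for the Psd95dSK-IRES-EGFP cassette is not stated, although the FUGW parent and the "U" in the name suggest a ubiquitin promoter. The record also does not define the delta SK deletion or say whether the replacement cDNA is shRNA-resistant.

The associated publication concerns the role of PSD-95 in synaptic strength and long-term depression. This indicates use in neurons to replace endogenous PSD-95 with the deletion mutant and test which functions that region supports.
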