>Addgene plasmid #74025 | FH95pUP95DSKIrGW (D2) | addgene partial sequence | sequence record 140875 | FUGW-Fwd 5'-ATTACAGGGACAGCAGAGATCC-3'
TCATCAACCCGCTCCAAGGAATCGCGGGCCCAGTGTCACTAGGCGGGAACACCCAGCGCGCGTGCGCCCT
GGCAGGAAGATGGCTGTGAGGGACAGGGGAGTGGCGCCCTGCAATATTTGCATGTCGCTATGTGTTCTGG
GAAATCACCATAAACGTGAAATGTCTTTGGATTTGGGAATCTTATAAGTTCTGTATGAGACCACAGATCC
CCGGACATCCAGGCACACAAGTTCAAGAGACTTGTGTGCCTGGATGTCCTTTTTGGAAAGCTTATCGAAT
TAATTAACCCGTGTCGGCTCCAGATCTGGCCTCCGCGCCGGGTTTTGGCGCCTCCCGCGGGCGCCCCCCT
CCTCACGGCGAGCGCTGCCACGTCAGACGAAGGGCGCAGCGAGCGTCCTGATCCTTCCGCCCGGACGCTC
AGGACAGCGGCCCGCTGCTCATAAGACTCGGCCTTAGAACCCCAGTATCAGCAGAAGGACATTTTAGGAC
GGGACTTGGGTGACTCTAGGGCACTGGTTTTCTTTCCAGAGAGCGGAACAGGCGAGGAAAAGTAGTCCCT
TCTCGGCGATTCTGCGGAGGGATCTCCGTGGGGCGGTGAACGCCGATGATTATATAAGGACGCGCCGGGT
GTGGCACAGCTAGTTCCGTCGCAGCCGGGATTTGGGTCGCGGTTCTTGTTTGTGGATCGCTGTGATCGTC
ACTTGGTGAGTAGCGGGCTGCTGGGCTGGCCGGGGCTTTCGTGGCCGCCGGGCCGCTCGGTGGGACGGAA
GCGTGTGGAGAGACCGCCAAGGGCTGTAGTCTGGGTCCGCGAGCAAGGTTGCCCTGAACTGG
