>Addgene plasmid #74025 | FH95pUP95DSKIrGW (D2) | addgene partial sequence | sequence record 140980 | EGFP-N 5'-CGTCGCCGTCCAGCTCGACCAG-3'
CTTGCTCACCATGGTGGCGACCGGTGGATCGAGGTCGATCGACGGTATCGATGCTAGCTAGACGCGTATC
TTAACAATGAGGTAATTCCAATAGGTGTGAGTGCACAAGATTTCAAAGGAGCAATCCCAACAAGAGAGTA
ATTTAATAATCAAATTCTCACCGGATGGCCAATCCAATTTGCTTTATGATAACAATCAATGATTGTCACC
ATAAGCAGCCATTGTAAAAATAAAAGGAAACACGGACACCCAAAGTAGTCGGTTCCGCCACGAACTTGCG
CGTTACGACAGGCTGGTCGCTGGATTGCCACTGCCTGCTCCGTGGTTAGGATTAGCCGCATTCAGGGGCC
GGAGGACTCTCAGGTAGCTCAATAGGCTCTTCACACCTTGTTCACAACTAGCGTCCTGTGGCTTTGGGCC
ACAGGTAGGCCGCCAACGCAGCCTGGACCACCGTCGCCGGTGAGGAACGTCCAGACTCATCGACCTAAGC
TACACTCTGGGGTTGAGTGTTGAGCGCAACGCATCGAAGATTCCAAGGTGATACTAGGCTTCTCGAAGTA
CATGAGCGGATAACGGATCAGCCGCTTTTAGCCGTGGAAACAGCCTATACAGCCTCACCGGGGGAACAGA
AGTGCTTGTTCGTGGTGGTACTGGTTTGTACCCCCTCCTATTGAACTTGGACATTGTGCTTCTAAGTTAC
GGGGGAAGGGAGTATAAAACAGGCGTACAAAGGTACCGCAATACCGGAGTACTAGCCGCCACGTGGGCCT
CTGGG
