>Addgene plasmid #74025 | FH95pUP95DSKIrGW (D2) | addgene partial sequence | sequence record 141062 | hUBCpro-F 5'-TGAAGCTCCGGTTTTGAACT-3'
TGTAATCATTTGGGTCAATATGTAATTTTCAGTGTTAGACTAGATAAATTGTCCGCTAAATTCTGGCCGT
TTTTGGCTTTTTTGTTAGACGAAGCTTGGGCTGCAGGTCGACTCTAGACCACCATGGACTGTCTCTGTAT
AGTGACAACCAAGAAATACCGCTACCAAGATGAAGACACGCCCCCTCTGGAACACAGCCCGGCCCACCTC
CCCAACCAGGCCAATTCTCCCCCTGTGATTGTCAACACGGACACCCTAGAAGCCCCAGGATATGAGTTGC
AGGTGAATGGAACAGAGGGGGAGATGGAGTATGAGGAGATCACATTGGAAAGGGGTAACTCAGGTCTGGG
CTTCAGCATCGCAGGTGGCACTGACAACCCGCACATCGGTGACGACCCGTCCATTTTTATCACCAAGATC
ATTCCTGGTGGGGCTGCAGCCCAGGATGGCCGCCTCAGGGTCAATGACAGCATCCTGTTTGTAAATGAAG
TGGATGTTCGGGAGGTGACCCATTCAGCTGCGGTGGAGGCCCTCAAAGAGGCAGGTTCCATCGTTCGCCT
CTATGTCATGCGCCGGAAACCCCCAGCCGAAAAGGTCATGGAGATCAAACTCATCAAAGGGCCTAAAGGA
CTTGGCTTCAGCATTGCGGGG
